Addgene plasmid #161042: pDONR221-SLC16A9_STOP
Purpose: Gateway entry clone with codon-optimized ORF sequence for subcloning into custom expression vectors. Contains a STOP codon at the end of the codon-optimized ORF sequence.
Depositing lab: RESOLUTE Consortium & Giulio Superti-Furga. Depositing organization: CeMM Research Center for Molecular Medicine. Publication: The RESOLUTE consortium: unlocking SLC transporters for drug discovery. Superti-Furga G, Lackner D, Wiedmer T, Ingles-Prieto A, Barbosa B, Girardi E, Goldmann U, Gurtl B, Klavins K, Klimek C, Lindinger S, Lineiro-Retes E, Muller AC, Onstein S, Redinger G, Reil D, Sedlyarov V, Wolf G, Crawford M, Everley R, ... Steppan CM. Nat Rev Drug Discov. 2020 Jul;19(7):429-430. doi: 10.1038/d41573-020-00056-6. PubMed 32265506.
Backbone
  Vector backbone: pDONR221
  Backbone manufacturer: ThermoFisher Scientific
  Backbone size w/o insert (bp): 2550
  Vector type: Mammalian Expression
Growth in bacteria
  Bacterial resistance: Kanamycin, 50 μg/mL
  Growth temperature: 37°C
  Growth strain: NEB Stable
  Copy number: High Copy
Gene/Insert
  Gene/Insert name: SLC16A9 (alt name: FLJ43803, MCT9, C10orf36)
  Species: H. sapiens (human)
  Insert size (bp): 1530
  Entrez Gene: SLC16A9 (a.k.a. C10orf36, MCT9)
  Cloning method: Gateway Cloning
  Sequencing primers: 5′ M13-fwd; 3′ M13-rev
Terms and licenses: Academic/Nonprofit Terms; Industry Terms
Depositor comments: This plasmid contains a STOP codon at the end of the codon-optimized ORF. For the version of this plasmid that does not contain a STOP codon, please see Addgene plasmid 131876 For more information on the full Resolute plasmid collection, please see www.addgene.org/depositor-collections/re-solute/. Please provide your feedback on this plasmid to the RESOLUTE consortium by filling out their RESOLUTE repository feedback form: https://forms.office.com/Pages/ResponsePage.aspx?id=0e05yklzmkS7rjFGQL4N7z4feCLQvEJAmVcOCM_u885UN1JJRko0Ukg4TVQwNTZLOUxPQVJWT1NHUCQlQCN0PWcu
How to cite: pDONR221-SLC16A9_STOP was a gift from RESOLUTE Consortium & Giulio Superti-Furga (Addgene plasmid # 161042 ; http://n2t.net/addgene:161042 ; RRID:Addgene_161042)
