[The description below was written by a language model from this plasmid's Addgene catalogue record and pLannotate feature annotations shown in this document.]
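Description:
pDONR221-SLC16A9_STOP is a Gateway entry clone built on the pDONR221 backbone and carrying a codon-optimized open reading frame for human SLC16A9 (also known as MCT9 or C10orf36), a member of the monocarboxylate transporter family annotated as a proton-linked transporter that may move monocarboxylates across the plasma membrane. The sequenced plasmid is about 4.1 kb. It is maintained in E. coli through a high-copy ColE1/pUC-type origin and selected with kanamycin via an aminoglycoside phosphotransferase (KanR) gene. Although the catalogue lists the vector type as mammalian expression, the feature table shows no eukaryotic promoter or polyadenylation signal around the insert. The plasmid is therefore a shuttle for the ORF rather than an expression vector in its own right.

The roughly 1.5 kb SLC16A9 coding sequence sits between attL1 and attL2 sites, the recombination sites used in the Gateway LR Clonase reaction. This allows directional, in-frame transfer of the ORF into any attR-containing destination vector chosen by the user. Upstream rrnB T1 and T2 terminators insulate the cassette from read-through transcription in bacteria. A T7 promoter lies just beyond attL2, oriented back toward the insert, and short lacI and lacZα fragments are backbone remnants. This version retains a stop codon at the end of the ORF, so it suits native or N-terminally tagged expression after transfer. A companion clone without the stop codon exists for C-terminal fusions. The plasmid belongs to a consortium collection of solute carrier clones assembled to support transporter research and drug discovery.
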