Features (pLannotate 1.2.2; 10 found; start..end, strand, type, name):
    121..213     +  CDS            lacI (fragment): lac repressor; lacI; The lac repressor binds to the lac operator to inhibit transcription in E. coli. This inhibition can be relieved by adding lactose or isopropyl-β-D-thiogalactopyranoside (IPTG).
    268..295     -  terminator     rrnB T2 terminator: transcription terminator T2 from the E. coli rrnB gene
    427..470     +  terminator     rrnB T1 terminator: Escherichia coli rrnB; transcription terminator T1 from the E. coli rrnB gene
    517..553     -  CDS            lacZα (fragment): LacZα fragment of β-galactosidase; lacZ fragment
    569..668     +  protein_bind   attL1: mutant version of attL; recombination site for the Gateway® LR reaction LR Clonase™
    674..2200    +  CDS            SLC16A9: MOT9_HUMAN - Also known as C10orf36, MCT9. Experimental evidence at protein level: Swiss-Prot protein existence level 1. Proton-linked monocarboxylate transporter. May catalyze the transport of monocarboxylates across the plasma membrane. From Homo sapiens (Human).
   2205..2304    -  protein_bind   attL2: mutant version of attL; recombination site for the Gateway® LR reaction LR Clonase™
   2322..2340    -  promoter       T7 promoter: promoter for bacteriophage T7 RNA polymerase
   2474..3283    +  CDS            KanR: aminoglycoside phosphotransferase; aph(3')-Ia; confers resistance to kanamycin in bacteria or G418 (Geneticin®) in eukaryotes
   3430..4018    +  rep_origin     ori: high-copy-number ColE1/pMB1/pBR322/pUC origin of replication
>Addgene plasmid #161042 | pDONR221-SLC16A9_STOP | addgene full sequence | sequence record 435249 | Addgene NGS Result
CTTTCCTGCGTTATCCCCTGATTCTGTGGATAACCGTATTACCGCCTTTGAGTGAGCTGATACCGCTCGC
CGCAGCCGAACGACCGAGCGCAGCGAGTCAGTGAGCGAGGAAGCGGAAGAGCGCCCAATACGCAAACCGC
CTCTCCCCGCGCGTTGGCCGATTCATTAATGCAGCTGGCACGACAGGTTTCCCGACTGGAAAGCGGGCAG
TGAGCGCAACGCAATTAATACGCGTACCGCTAGCCAGGAAGAGTTTGTAGAAACGCAAAAAGGCCATCCG
TCAGGATGGCCTTCTGCTTAGTTTGATGCCTGGCAGTTTATGGCGGGCGTCCTGCCCGCCACCCTCCGGG
CCGTTGCTTCACAACGTTCAAATCCGCTCCCGGCGGATTTGTCCTACTCAGGAGAGCGTTCACCGACAAA
CAACAGATAAAACGAAAGGCCCAGTCTTCCGACTGAGCCTTTCGTTTTATTTGATGCCTGGCAGTTCCCT
ACTCTCGCGTTAACGCTAGCATGGATGTTTTCCCAGTCACGACGTTGTAAAACGACGGCCAGTCTTAAGC
TCGGGCCCCAAATAATGATTTTATTTTGACTGATAGTGACCTGTTCGTTGCAACACATTGATGAGCAATG
CTTTTTTATAATGCCAACTTTGTACAAAAAAGCAGGCTCCACCATGGAGCTGAAGAAGAGCCCAGACGGA
GGATGGGGATGGGTCATCGTGTTCGTGAGCTTCCTGACACAGTTCCTGTGCTACGGATCCCCTCTGGCAG
TGGGCGTGCTGTATATCGAGTGGCTGGATGCCTTTGGCGAGGGCAAGGGCAAGACCGCATGGGTGGGAAG
CCTGGCATCCGGAGTGGGCCTGCTGGCCTCTCCCGTGTGCAGCCTGTGCGTGAGCTCCTTCGGCGCAAGG
CCAGTGACCATCTTCTCTGGCTTTATGGTGGCCGGCGGCCTGATGCTGTCTAGCTTCGCCCCTAACATCT
ACTTTCTGTTCTTTAGCTATGGAATCGTGGTGGGACTGGGATGCGGACTGCTGTACACCGCCACAGTGAC
CATCACATGTCAGTATTTCGACGATAGGAGAGGACTGGCCCTGGGACTGATCAGCACAGGATCCTCTGTG
GGCCTGTTCATCTACGCCGCCCTGCAGAGGATGCTGGTGGAGTTTTATGGCCTGGACGGATGCCTGCTGA
TCGTGGGCGCCCTGGCCCTGAATATCCTGGCATGCGGATCCCTGATGAGGCCACTGCAGAGCTCCGATTG
TCCTCTGCCAAAGAAGATCGCCCCCGAGGACCTGCCTGATAAGTACAGCATCTATAACGAGAAGGGCAAG
AATCTGGAGGAGAACATCAATATCCTGGACAAGTCCTACTCTAGCGAGGAGAAGTGTCGGATCACACTGG
CCAACGGCGACTGGAAGCAGGATTCTCTGCTGCACAAGAATCCAACCGTGACACACACCAAGGAGCCCGA
GACATACAAGAAGAAGGTGGCCGAGCAGACCTATTTCTGCAAGCAGCTGGCCAAGAGAAAGTGGCAGCTG
TACAAGAACTATTGTGGCGAGACCGTGGCCCTGTTTAAGAATAAGGTGTTCTCTGCCCTGTTTATCGCCA
TCCTGCTGTTCGACATCGGCGGCTTTCCCCCTAGCCTGCTGATGGAGGATGTGGCCAGATCCTCTAACGT
GAAGGAGGAGGAGTTCATCATGCCCCTGATCTCCATCATCGGCATCATGACAGCCGTGGGCAAGCTGCTG
CTGGGCATCCTGGCCGACTTTAAGTGGATCAATACACTGTACCTGTATGTGGCCACCCTGATCATCATGG
GACTGGCCCTGTGCGCAATCCCATTCGCCAAGTCCTACGTGACACTGGCCCTGCTGTCTGGCATCCTGGG
CTTCCTGACCGGCAACTGGTCCATCTTTCCCTACGTGACCACAAAGACCGTGGGCATCGAGAAGCTGGCC
CACGCCTATGGCATCCTGATGTTCTTTGCAGGACTGGGAAATTCTCTGGGACCACCAATCGTGGGCTGGT
TTTACGACTGGACACAGACCTACGATATCGCCTTCTATTTTTCCGGCTTCTGCGTGCTGCTGGGCGGCTT
TATCCTGCTGCTGGCCGCCCTGCCTTCTTGGGATACCTGTAACAAGCAGCTGCCCAAGCCTGCCCCAACC
ACATTCCTGTATAAGGTGGCCTCCAATGTGTAAGACCCAGCTTTCTTGTACAAAGTTGGCATTATAAGAA
AGCATTGCTTATCAATTTGTTGCAACGAACAGGTCACTATCAGTCAAAATAAAATCATTATTTGCCATCC
AGCTGATATCCCCTATAGTGAGTCGTATTACATGGTCATAGCTGTTTCCTGGCAGCTCTGGCCCGTGTCT
CAAAATCTCTGATGTTACATTGCACAAGATAAAAATATATCATCATGAACAATAAAACTGTCTGCTTACA
TAAACAGTAATACAAGGGGTGTTATGAGCCATATTCAACGGGAAACGTCGAGGCCGCGATTAAATTCCAA
CATGGATGCTGATTTATATGGGTATAAATGGGCTCGCGATAATGTCGGGCAATCAGGTGCGACAATCTAT
CGCTTGTATGGGAAGCCCGATGCGCCAGAGTTGTTTCTGAAACATGGCAAAGGTAGCGTTGCCAATGATG
TTACAGATGAGATGGTCAGACTAAACTGGCTGACGGAATTTATGCCTCTTCCGACCATCAAGCATTTTAT
CCGTACTCCTGATGATGCATGGTTACTCACCACTGCGATCCCCGGAAAAACAGCATTCCAGGTATTAGAA
GAATATCCTGATTCAGGTGAAAATATTGTTGATGCGCTGGCAGTGTTCCTGCGCCGGTTGCATTCGATTC
CTGTTTGTAATTGTCCTTTTAACAGCGATCGCGTATTTCGTCTCGCTCAGGCGCAATCACGAATGAATAA
CGGTTTGGTTGATGCGAGTGATTTTGATGACGAGCGTAATGGCTGGCCTGTTGAACAAGTCTGGAAAGAA
ATGCATAAACTTTTGCCATTCTCACCGGATTCAGTCGTCACTCATGGTGATTTCTCACTTGATAACCTTA
TTTTTGACGAGGGGAAATTAATAGGTTGTATTGATGTTGGACGAGTCGGAATCGCAGACCGATACCAGGA
TCTTGCCATCCTATGGAACTGCCTCGGTGAGTTTTCTCCTTCATTACAGAAACGGCTTTTTCAAAAATAT
GGTATTGATAATCCTGATATGAATAAATTGCAGTTTCATTTGATGCTCGATGAGTTTTTCTAATCAGAAT
TGGTTAATTGGTTGTAACACTGGCAGAGCATTACGCTGACTTGACGGGACGGCGCAAGCTCATGACCAAA
ATCCCTTAACGTGAGTTACGCGTCGTTCCACTGAGCGTCAGACCCCGTAGAAAAGATCAAAGGATCTTCT
TGAGATCCTTTTTTTCTGCGCGTAATCTGCTGCTTGCAAACAAAAAAACCACCGCTACCAGCGGTGGTTT
GTTTGCCGGATCAAGAGCTACCAACTCTTTTTCCGAAGGTAACTGGCTTCAGCAGAGCGCAGATACCAAA
TACTGTTCTTCTAGTGTAGCCGTAGTTAGGCCACCACTTCAAGAACTCTGTAGCACCGCCTACATACCTC
GCTCTGCTAATCCTGTTACCAGTGGCTGCTGCCAGTGGCGATAAGTCGTGTCTTACCGGGTTGGACTCAA
GACGATAGTTACCGGATAAGGCGCAGCGGTCGGGCTGAACGGGGGGTTCGTGCACACAGCCCAGCTTGGA
GCGAACGACCTACACCGAACTGAGATACCTACAGCGTGAGCTATGAGAAAGCGCCACGCTTCCCGAAGGG
AGAAAGGCGGACAGGTATCCGGTAAGCGGCAGGGTCGGAACAGGAGAGCGCACGAGGGAGCTTCCAGGGG
GAAACGCCTGGTATCTTTATAGTCCTGTCGGGTTTCGCCACCTCTGACTTGAGCGTCGATTTTTGTGATG
CTCGTCAGGGGGGCGGAGCCTATGGAAAAACGCCAGCAACGCGGCCTTTTTACGGTTCCTGGCCTTTTGC
TGGCCTTTTGCTCACATGTT
