Features (pLannotate 1.2.2; 10 found; start..end, strand, type, name):
    121..213     +  CDS            lacI (fragment): lac repressor; lacI; The lac repressor binds to the lac operator to inhibit transcription in E. coli. This inhibition can be relieved by adding lactose or isopropyl-β-D-thiogalactopyranoside (IPTG).
    268..295     -  terminator     rrnB T2 terminator: transcription terminator T2 from the E. coli rrnB gene
    427..470     +  terminator     rrnB T1 terminator: Escherichia coli rrnB; transcription terminator T1 from the E. coli rrnB gene
    517..553     -  CDS            lacZα (fragment): LacZα fragment of β-galactosidase; lacZ fragment
    569..668     +  protein_bind   attL1: mutant version of attL; recombination site for the Gateway® LR reaction LR Clonase™
    674..2200    +  CDS            SLC16A9: MOT9_HUMAN - Also known as C10orf36, MCT9. Experimental evidence at protein level: Swiss-Prot protein existence level 1. Proton-linked monocarboxylate transporter. May catalyze the transport of monocarboxylates across the plasma membrane. From Homo sapiens (Human).
   2205..2304    -  protein_bind   attL2: mutant version of attL; recombination site for the Gateway® LR reaction LR Clonase™
   2322..2340    -  promoter       T7 promoter: promoter for bacteriophage T7 RNA polymerase
   2474..3283    +  CDS            KanR: aminoglycoside phosphotransferase; aph(3')-Ia; confers resistance to kanamycin in bacteria or G418 (Geneticin®) in eukaryotes
   3430..4018    +  rep_origin     ori: high-copy-number ColE1/pMB1/pBR322/pUC origin of replication
>Addgene plasmid #161042 | pDONR221-SLC16A9_STOP | analyzer sequence | sequence record 312018
CTTTCCTGCGTTATCCCCTGATTCTGTGGATAACCGTATTACCGCCTTTGAGTGAGCTGATACCGCTCGC
CGCAGCCGAACGACCGAGCGCAGCGAGTCAGTGAGCGAGGAAGCGGAAGAGCGCCCAATACGCAAACCGC
CTCTCCCCGCGCGTTGGCCGATTCATTAATGCAGCTGGCACGACAGGTTTCCCGACTGGAAAGCGGGCAG
TGAGCGCAACGCAATTAATACGCGTACCGCTAGCCAGGAAGAGTTTGTAGAAACGCAAAAAGGCCATCCG
TCAGGATGGCCTTCTGCTTAGTTTGATGCCTGGCAGTTTATGGCGGGCGTCCTGCCCGCCACCCTCCGGG
CCGTTGCTTCACAACGTTCAAATCCGCTCCCGGCGGATTTGTCCTACTCAGGAGAGCGTTCACCGACAAA
CAACAGATAAAACGAAAGGCCCAGTCTTCCGACTGAGCCTTTCGTTTTATTTGATGCCTGGCAGTTCCCT
ACTCTCGCGTTAACGCTAGCATGGATGTTTTCCCAGTCACGACGTTGTAAAACGACGGCCAGTCTTAAGC
TCGGGCCCCAAATAATGATTTTATTTTGACTGATAGTGACCTGTTCGTTGCAACACATTGATGAGCAATG
CTTTTTTATAATGCCAACTTTGTACAAAAAAGCAGGCTCCACCATGGAGCTGAAGAAGAGCCCAGACGGA
GGATGGGGATGGGTCATCGTGTTCGTGAGCTTCCTGACACAGTTCCTGTGCTACGGATCCCCTCTGGCAG
TGGGCGTGCTGTATATCGAGTGGCTGGATGCCTTTGGCGAGGGCAAGGGCAAGACCGCATGGGTGGGAAG
CCTGGCATCCGGAGTGGGCCTGCTGGCCTCTCCCGTGTGCAGCCTGTGCGTGAGCTCCTTCGGCGCAAGG
CCAGTGACCATCTTCTCTGGCTTTATGGTGGCCGGCGGCCTGATGCTGTCTAGCTTCGCCCCTAACATCT
ACTTTCTGTTCTTTAGCTATGGAATCGTGGTGGGACTGGGATGCGGACTGCTGTACACCGCCACAGTGAC
CATCACATGTCAGTATTTCGACGATAGGAGAGGACTGGCCCTGGGACTGATCAGCACAGGATCCTCTGTG
GGCCTGTTCATCTACGCCGCCCTGCAGAGGATGCTGGTGGAGTTTTATGGCCTGGACGGATGCCTGCTGA
TCGTGGGCGCCCTGGCCCTGAATATCCTGGCATGCGGATCCCTGATGAGGCCACTGCAGAGCTCCGATTG
TCCTCTGCCAAAGAAGATCGCCCCCGAGGACCTGCCTGATAAGTACAGCATCTATAACGAGAAGGGCAAG
AATCTGGAGGAGAACATCAATATCCTGGACAAGTCCTACTCTAGCGAGGAGAAGTGTCGGATCACACTGG
CCAACGGCGACTGGAAGCAGGATTCTCTGCTGCACAAGAATCCAACCGTGACACACACCAAGGAGCCCGA
GACATACAAGAAGAAGGTGGCCGAGCAGACCTATTTCTGCAAGCAGCTGGCCAAGAGAAAGTGGCAGCTG
TACAAGAACTATTGTGGCGAGACCGTGGCCCTGTTTAAGAATAAGGTGTTCTCTGCCCTGTTTATCGCCA
TCCTGCTGTTCGACATCGGCGGCTTTCCCCCTAGCCTGCTGATGGAGGATGTGGCCAGATCCTCTAACGT
GAAGGAGGAGGAGTTCATCATGCCCCTGATCTCCATCATCGGCATCATGACAGCCGTGGGCAAGCTGCTG
CTGGGCATCCTGGCCGACTTTAAGTGGATCAATACACTGTACCTGTATGTGGCCACCCTGATCATCATGG
GACTGGCCCTGTGCGCAATCCCATTCGCCAAGTCCTACGTGACACTGGCCCTGCTGTCTGGCATCCTGGG
CTTCCTGACCGGCAACTGGTCCATCTTTCCCTACGTGACCACAAAGACCGTGGGCATCGAGAAGCTGGCC
CACGCCTATGGCATCCTGATGTTCTTTGCAGGACTGGGAAATTCTCTGGGACCACCAATCGTGGGCTGGT
TTTACGACTGGACACAGACCTACGATATCGCCTTCTATTTTTCCGGCTTCTGCGTGCTGCTGGGCGGCTT
TATCCTGCTGCTGGCCGCCCTGCCTTCTTGGGATACCTGTAACAAGCAGCTGCCCAAGCCTGCCCCAACC
ACATTCCTGTATAAGGTGGCCTCCAATGTGTAAGACCCAGCTTTCTTGTACAAAGTTGGCATTATAAGAA
AGCATTGCTTATCAATTTGTTGCAACGAACAGGTCACTATCAGTCAAAATAAAATCATTATTTGCCATCC
AGCTGATATCCCCTATAGTGAGTCGTATTACATGGTCATAGCTGTTTCCTGGCAGCTCTGGCCCGTGTCT
CAAAATCTCTGATGTTACATTGCACAAGATAAAATAATATCATCATGAACAATAAAACTGTCTGCTTACA
TAAACAGTAATACAAGGGGTGTTATGAGCCATATTCAACGGGAAACGTCGAGGCCGCGATTAAATTCCAA
CATGGATGCTGATTTATATGGGTATAAATGGGCTCGCGATAATGTCGGGCAATCAGGTGCGACAATCTAT
CGCTTGTATGGGAAGCCCGATGCGCCAGAGTTGTTTCTGAAACATGGCAAAGGTAGCGTTGCCAATGATG
TTACAGATGAGATGGTCAGACTAAACTGGCTGACGGAATTTATGCCTCTTCCGACCATCAAGCATTTTAT
CCGTACTCCTGATGATGCATGGTTACTCACCACTGCGATCCCCGGAAAAACAGCATTCCAGGTATTAGAA
GAATATCCTGATTCAGGTGAAAATATTGTTGATGCGCTGGCAGTGTTCCTGCGCCGGTTGCATTCGATTC
CTGTTTGTAATTGTCCTTTTAACAGCGATCGCGTATTTCGTCTCGCTCAGGCGCAATCACGAATGAATAA
CGGTTTGGTTGATGCGAGTGATTTTGATGACGAGCGTAATGGCTGGCCTGTTGAACAAGTCTGGAAAGAA
ATGCATAAACTTTTGCCATTCTCACCGGATTCAGTCGTCACTCATGGTGATTTCTCACTTGATAACCTTA
TTTTTGACGAGGGGAAATTAATAGGTTGTATTGATGTTGGACGAGTCGGAATCGCAGACCGATACCAGGA
TCTTGCCATCCTATGGAACTGCCTCGGTGAGTTTTCTCCTTCATTACAGAAACGGCTTTTTCAAAAATAT
GGTATTGATAATCCTGATATGAATAAATTGCAGTTTCATTTGATGCTCGATGAGTTTTTCTAATCAGAAT
TGGTTAATTGGTTGTAACACTGGCAGAGCATTACGCTGACTTGACGGGACGGCGCAAGCTCATGACCAAA
ATCCCTTAACGTGAGTTACGCGTCGTTCCACTGAGCGTCAGACCCCGTAGAAAAGATCAAAGGATCTTCT
TGAGATCCTTTTTTTCTGCGCGTAATCTGCTGCTTGCAAACAAAAAAACCACCGCTACCAGCGGTGGTTT
GTTTGCCGGATCAAGAGCTACCAACTCTTTTTCCGAAGGTAACTGGCTTCAGCAGAGCGCAGATACCAAA
TACTGTTCTTCTAGTGTAGCCGTAGTTAGGCCACCACTTCAAGAACTCTGTAGCACCGCCTACATACCTC
GCTCTGCTAATCCTGTTACCAGTGGCTGCTGCCAGTGGCGATAAGTCGTGTCTTACCGGGTTGGACTCAA
GACGATAGTTACCGGATAAGGCGCAGCGGTCGGGCTGAACGGGGGGTTCGTGCACACAGCCCAGCTTGGA
GCGAACGACCTACACCGAACTGAGATACCTACAGCGTGAGCTATGAGAAAGCGCCACGCTTCCCGAAGGG
AGAAAGGCGGACAGGTATCCGGTAAGCGGCAGGGTCGGAACAGGAGAGCGCACGAGGGAGCTTCCAGGGG
GAAACGCCTGGTATCTTTATAGTCCTGTCGGGTTTCGCCACCTCTGACTTGAGCGTCGATTTTTGTGATG
CTCGTCAGGGGGGCGGAGCCTATGGAAAAACGCCAGCAACGCGGCCTTTTTACGGTTCCTGGCCTTTTGC
TGGCCTTTTGCTCACATGTT
