>Addgene plasmid #161042 | pDONR221-SLC16A9_STOP | depositor partial sequence | sequence record 312019 | Codon-optimized ORF of SLC16A9
ATGGAGCTGAAGAAGAGCCCAGACGGAGGATGGGGATGGGTCATCGTGTTCGTGAGCTTCCTGACACAGT
TCCTGTGCTACGGATCCCCTCTGGCAGTGGGCGTGCTGTATATCGAGTGGCTGGATGCCTTTGGCGAGGG
CAAGGGCAAGACCGCATGGGTGGGAAGCCTGGCATCCGGAGTGGGCCTGCTGGCCTCTCCCGTGTGCAGC
CTGTGCGTGAGCTCCTTCGGCGCAAGGCCAGTGACCATCTTCTCTGGCTTTATGGTGGCCGGCGGCCTGA
TGCTGTCTAGCTTCGCCCCTAACATCTACTTTCTGTTCTTTAGCTATGGAATCGTGGTGGGACTGGGATG
CGGACTGCTGTACACCGCCACAGTGACCATCACATGTCAGTATTTCGACGATAGGAGAGGACTGGCCCTG
GGACTGATCAGCACAGGATCCTCTGTGGGCCTGTTCATCTACGCCGCCCTGCAGAGGATGCTGGTGGAGT
TTTATGGCCTGGACGGATGCCTGCTGATCGTGGGCGCCCTGGCCCTGAATATCCTGGCATGCGGATCCCT
GATGAGGCCACTGCAGAGCTCCGATTGTCCTCTGCCAAAGAAGATCGCCCCCGAGGACCTGCCTGATAAG
TACAGCATCTATAACGAGAAGGGCAAGAATCTGGAGGAGAACATCAATATCCTGGACAAGTCCTACTCTA
GCGAGGAGAAGTGTCGGATCACACTGGCCAACGGCGACTGGAAGCAGGATTCTCTGCTGCACAAGAATCC
AACCGTGACACACACCAAGGAGCCCGAGACATACAAGAAGAAGGTGGCCGAGCAGACCTATTTCTGCAAG
CAGCTGGCCAAGAGAAAGTGGCAGCTGTACAAGAACTATTGTGGCGAGACCGTGGCCCTGTTTAAGAATA
AGGTGTTCTCTGCCCTGTTTATCGCCATCCTGCTGTTCGACATCGGCGGCTTTCCCCCTAGCCTGCTGAT
GGAGGATGTGGCCAGATCCTCTAACGTGAAGGAGGAGGAGTTCATCATGCCCCTGATCTCCATCATCGGC
ATCATGACAGCCGTGGGCAAGCTGCTGCTGGGCATCCTGGCCGACTTTAAGTGGATCAATACACTGTACC
TGTATGTGGCCACCCTGATCATCATGGGACTGGCCCTGTGCGCAATCCCATTCGCCAAGTCCTACGTGAC
ACTGGCCCTGCTGTCTGGCATCCTGGGCTTCCTGACCGGCAACTGGTCCATCTTTCCCTACGTGACCACA
AAGACCGTGGGCATCGAGAAGCTGGCCCACGCCTATGGCATCCTGATGTTCTTTGCAGGACTGGGAAATT
CTCTGGGACCACCAATCGTGGGCTGGTTTTACGACTGGACACAGACCTACGATATCGCCTTCTATTTTTC
CGGCTTCTGCGTGCTGCTGGGCGGCTTTATCCTGCTGCTGGCCGCCCTGCCTTCTTGGGATACCTGTAAC
AAGCAGCTGCCCAAGCCTGCCCCAACCACATTCCTGTATAAGGTGGCCTCCAATGTGTAA
